>Addgene plasmid #146803 | pT7-EGFP-C1-HsNot3_589-753_K | depositor full sequence | sequence record 289249 | Full Sequence
TAGTTATTAATAGTAATCAATTACGGGGTCATTAGTTCATAGCCCATATATGGAGTTCCGCGTTACATAA
CTTACGGTAAATGGCCCGCCTGGCTGACCGCCCAACGACCCCCGCCCATTGACGTCAATAATGACGTATG
TTCCCATAGTAACGCCAATAGGGACTTTCCATTGACGTCAATGGGTGGAGTATTTACGGTAAACTGCCCA
CTTGGCAGTACATCAAGTGTATCATATGCCAAGTACGCCCCCTATTGACGTCAATGACGGTAAATGGCCC
GCCTGGCATTATGCCCAGTACATGACCTTATGGGACTTTCCTACTTGGCAGTACATCTACGTATTAGTCA
TCGCTATTACCATGGTGATGCGGTTTTGGCAGTACATCAATGGGCGTGGATAGCGGTTTGACTCACGGGG
ATTTCCAAGTCTCCACCCCATTGACGTCAATGGGAGTTTGTTTTGGCACCAAAATCAACGGGACTTTCCA
AAATGTCGTAACAACTCCGCCCCATTGACGCAAATGGGCGGTAGGCGTGTACGGTGGGAGGTCTATATAA
GCAGAGCTCTCTGGCTAACTAGAGAACCCACTGCTTACTGGCTTATCGAAATTAATACGACTCACTATAG
GGAGACCCAAGCTCTAGCGCTACCGGTCGCCACCATGGTGAGCAAGGGCGAGGAGCTGTTCACCGGGGTG
GTGCCCATCCTGGTCGAGCTGGACGGCGACGTAAACGGCCACAAGTTCAGCGTGTCCGGCGAGGGCGAGG
GCGATGCCACCTACGGCAAGCTGACCCTGAAGTTCATCTGCACCACCGGCAAGCTGCCCGTGCCCTGGCC
CACCCTCGTGACCACCCTGACCTACGGCGTGCAGTGCTTCAGCCGCTACCCCGACCACATGAAGCAGCAC
GACTTCTTCAAGTCCGCCATGCCCGAAGGCTACGTCCAGGAGCGCACCATCTTCTTCAAGGACGACGGCA
ACTACAAGACCCGCGCCGAGGTGAAGTTCGAGGGCGACACCCTGGTGAACCGCATCGAGCTGAAGGGCAT
CGACTTCAAGGAGGACGGCAACATCCTGGGGCACAAGCTGGAGTACAACTACAACAGCCACAACGTCTAT
ATCATGGCCGACAAGCAGAAGAACGGCATCAAGGTGAACTTCAAGATCCGCCACAACATCGAGGACGGCA
GCGTGCAGCTCGCCGACCACTACCAGCAGAACACCCCCATCGGCGACGGCCCCGTGCTGCTGCCCGACAA
CCACTACCTGAGCACCCAGTCCGCCCTGAGCAAAGACCCCAACGAGAAGCGCGATCACATGGTCCTGCTG
GAGTTCGTGACCGCCGCCGGGATCACTCTCGGCATGGACGAGCTGTACAAGTCCGGACTCAGATCTCGAG
CTCAAGCTTCGAATTCTGCAGTCGACGGTACCGCGGGCTCAGAGGTGAACATACCGCTGTCGCTGGGTGT
CTGTCCACTGGGCCCTGTGCCCCTCACCAAGGAGCAGCTCTATCAGCAGGCCATGGAAGAGGCCGCCTGG
CACCACATGCCTCACCCCTCTGACTCTGAGCGTATTCGGCAGTACCTCCCCCGGAACCCCTGTCCGACGC
CCCCCTACCACCACCAGATGCCACCCCCACACTCGGACACTGTGGAATTCTACCAGCGCCTGTCGACCGA
GACACTCTTCTTCATCTTCTACTATCTGGAGGGCACTAAGGCACAGTATCTGGCAGCCAAGGCCCTAAAG
AAGCAGTCATGGCGATTCCACACCAAGTACATGATGTGGTTCCAGAGGCACGAGGAGCCCAAGACCATCA
CTGACGAGTTTGAGCAGGGCACCTACATCTACTTTGACTACGAGAAGTGGGGCCAGCGGAAGAAGGAAGG
CTTCACCTTTGAGTACCGCTACCTGGAGGACCGGGACCTCCAGTGAGGATCCACCGGATCTAGATAACTG
ATCATAATCAGCCATACCACATTTGTAGAGGTTTTACTTGCTTTAAAAAACCTCCCACACCTCCCCCTGA
ACCTGAAACATAAAATGAATGCAATTGTTGTTGTTAACTTGTTTATTGCAGCTTATAATGGTTACAAATA
AAGCAATAGCATCACAAATTTCACAAATAAAGCATTTTTTTCACTGCATTCTAGTTGTGGTTTGTCCAAA
CTCATCAATGTATCTTAACGCGTAAATTGTAAGCGTTAATATTTTGTTAAAATTCGCGTTAAATTTTTGT
TAAATCAGCTCATTTTTTAACCAATAGGCCGAAATCGGCAAAATCCCTTATAAATCAAAAGAATAGACCG
AGATAGGGT
[37 nt withheld, positions 2320-2356]
AAAGAACGTGGACTCCAACGTCAAAGG
[49 nt withheld, positions 2384-2432]
T
[91 nt withheld, positions 2434-2524]
G
[124 nt withheld, positions 2526-2649]
CAGGTGGCACTTTTCGGGGAAATGTGCGCGGAACCCCTATTTGTTTATTTTTCTAAATACATTCAAATAT
GTATCCGCTCATGAGACAATAACCCTGATAAATGCTTCAATAATATTGAAAAAGGAAGAGTCCTGAGGCG
GAAAGAACCAGCTGTGGAATGTGTGTCAGTTAGGGTGTGGAAAGTCCCCAGGCTCCCCAGCAGGCAGAAG
TATGCAAAGCATGCATCTCAATTAGTCAGCAACCAGGTGTGGAAAGTCCCCAGGCTCCCCAGCAGGCAGA
AGTATGCAAAGCATGCATCTCAATTAGTCAGCAACCATAGTCCCGCCCCTAACTCCGCCCATCCCGCCCC
TAACTCCGCCCAGTTCCGCCCATTCTCCGCCCCATGGCTGACTAATTTTTTTTATTTATGCAGAGGCCGA
GGCCGCCTCGGCCTCTGAGCTATTCCAGAAGTAGTGAGGAGGCTTTTTTGGAGGCCTAGGCTTTTGCAAA
GATCGATCAAGAGACAGGATGAGGATCGTTTCGCATGATTGAACAAGATGGATTGCACGCAGGTTCTCCG
GCCGCTTGGGTGGAGAGGCTATTCGGCTATGACTGGGCACAACAGACAATCGGCTGCTCTGATGCCGCCG
TGTTCCGGCTGTCAGCGCAGGGGCGCCCGGTTCTTTTTGTCAAGACCGACCTGTCCGGTGCCCTGAATGA
ACTGCAAGACGAGGCAGCGCGGCTATCGTGGCTGGCCACGACGGGCGTTCCTTGCGCAGCTGTGCTCGAC
GTTGTCACTGAAGCGGGAAGGGACTGGCTGCTATTGGGCGAAGTGCCGGGGCAGGATCTCCTGTCATCTC
ACCTTGCTCCTGCCGAGAAAGTATCCATCATGGCTGATGCAATGCGGCGGCTGCATACGCTTGATCCGGC
TACCTGCCCATTCGACCACCAAGCGAAACATCGCATCGAGCGAGCACGTACTCGGATGGAAGCCGGTCTT
GTCGATCAGGATGATCTGGACGAAGAGCATCAGGGGCTCGCGCCAGCCGAACTGTTCGCCAGGCTCAAGG
CGAGCATGCCCGACGGCGAGGATCTCGTCGTGACCCATGGCGATGCCTGCTTGCCGAATATCATGGTGGA
AAATGGCCGCTTTTCTGGATTCATCGACTGTGGCCGGCTGGGTGTGGCGGACCGCTATCAGGACATAGCG
TTGGCTACCCGTGATATTGCTGAAGAGCTTGGCGGCGAATGGGCTGACCGCTTCCTCGTGCTTTACGGTA
TCGCCGCTCCCGATTCGCAGCGCATCGCCTTCTATCGCCTTCTTGACGAGTTCTTCTGAGCGGGACTCTG
GGGTTCGAAATGACCGACCAAGCGACGCCCAACCTGCCATCACGAGATTTCGATTCCACCGCCGCCTTCT
ATGAAAGGTTGGGCTTCGGAATCGTTTTCCGGGACGCCGGCTGGATGATCCTCCAGCGCGGGGATCTCAT
GCTGGAGTTCTTCGCCCACCCTAGGGGGAGGCTAACTGAAACACGGAAGGAGACAATACCGGAAGGAACC
CGCGCTATGACGGCAATAAAAAGACAGAATAAAACGCACGGTGTTGGGTCGTTTGTTCATAAACGCGGGG
TTCGGTCCCAGGGCTGGCACTCTGTCGATACCCCACCGAGACCCCATTGGGGCCAATACGCCCGCGTTTC
TTCCTTTTCCCCACCCCACCCCCCAAGTTCGGGTGAAGGCCCAGGGCTCGCAGCCAACGTCGGGGCGGCA
GGCCCTGCCATAGCCTCAGGTTACTCATATATACTTTAGATTGATTTAAAACTTCATTTTTAATTTAAAA
GGATCTAGGTGAAGATCCTTTTTGATAATCTCATGACCAAAATCCCTTAACGTGAGTTTTCGTTCCACTG
AGCGTCAGACCCCGTAGAAAAGATCAAAGGATCTTCTTGAGATCCTTTTTTTCTGCGCGTAATCTGCTGC
TTGCAAACAAAAAAACCACCGCTACCAGCGGTGGTTTGTTTGCCGGATCAAGAGCTACCAACTCTTTTTC
CGAAGGTAACTGGCTTCAGCAGAGCGCAGATACCAAATACTGTCCTTCTAGTGTAGCCGTAGTTAGGCCA
CCACTTCAAGAACTCTGTAGCACCGCCTACATACCTCGCTCTGCTAATCCTGTTACCAGTGGCTGCTGCC
AGTGGCGATAAGTCGTGTCTTACCGGGTTGGACTCAAGACGATAGTTACCGGATAAGGCGCAGCGGTCGG
GCTGAACGGGGGGTTCGTGCACACAGCCCAGCTTGGAGCGAACGACCTACACCGAACTGAGATACCTACA
GCGTGAGCTATGAGAAAGCGCCACGCTTCCCGAAGGGAGAAAGGCGGACAGGTATCCGGTAAGCGGCAGG
GTCGGAACAGGAGAGCGCACGAGGGAGCTTCCAGGGGGAAACGCCTGGTATCTTTATAGTCCTGTCGGGT
TTCGCCACCTCTGACTTGAGCGTCGATTTTTGTGATGCTCGTCAGGGGGGCGGAGCCTATGGAAAAACGC
CAGCAACGCGGCCTTTTTACGGTTCCTGGCCTTTTGCTGGCCTTTTGCTCACATGTTCTTTCCTGCGTTA
TCCCCTGATTCTGTGGATAACCGTATTACCGCCATGCAT
Features (pLannotate 1.2.2; 17 found; start..end, strand, type, name):
     61..364     +  enhancer       CMV enhancer: human cytomegalovirus immediate early enhancer
    365..568     +  promoter       CMV promoter: human cytomegalovirus (CMV) immediate early promoter
    564..597     +  LTR            5' LTR (truncated) (fragment): truncated 5' long terminal repeat (LTR) from HIV-1
    613..631     +  promoter       T7 promoter: promoter for bacteriophage T7 RNA polymerase
    665..1381    +  CDS            EGFP: EGFP is a basic (constitutively fluorescent) green fluorescent protein published in 1996, derived from Aequorea victoria. It is reported to be a rapidly-maturing weak dimer with moderate acid sensitivity.
   1382..1438    +  misc_feature   MCS (fragment): multiple cloning site
   1439..1933    +  CDS            CNOT3 (fragment): CNOT3_HUMAN - Also known as KIAA0691, LENG2, NOT3. Experimental evidence at protein level: Swiss-Prot protein existence level 1. Component of the CCR4-NOT complex which is one of the major cellular mRNA deadenylases and is linked to various cellular processes including bulk mRNA degradation, miRNA-mediated repression, translational repression during translational initiation and general transcription regulation. Additional complex functions may be a consequence of its influence on mRNA expression. May be involved in metabolic regulation; may be involved in recruitment of the CCR4-NOT complex to
   1959..2043    +  CDS            large T antigen (fragment): large T antigen from SV40 (simian virus 40)
   2066..2187    +  polyA_signal   SV40 poly(A) signal: SV40 polyadenylation signal
   2221..2649    -  rep_origin     f1 ori (sequence partly withheld): f1 bacteriophage origin of replication; arrow indicates direction of (+) strand synthesis
   2676..2780    +  promoter       AmpR promoter: bla
   2782..3139    +  promoter       SV40 promoter: SV40 enhancer and early promoter
   3174..3968    +  CDS            NeoR/KanR: aminoglycoside phosphotransferase from Tn5; aph(3')-II (or nptII); confers resistance to neomycin, kanamycin, and G418 (Geneticin®)
   3989..4141    +  CDS            ble (fragment): BLE_KLEPN - Experimental evidence at protein level: Swiss-Prot protein existence level 1. Binding protein with a strong affinity to the bleomycin family of antibiotics. Binds to CL990; an antimitotic-antibiotic compound. From Klebsiella pneumoniae.
   4200..4247    +  polyA_signal   HSV TK poly(A) signal: herpes simplex virus thymidine kinase polyadenylation signal (Cole and Stacy, 1985)
   4338..4354    -  polyA_signal   bGH poly(A) signal (fragment): bovine growth hormone polyadenylation signal
   4576..5164    +  rep_origin     ori: high-copy-number ColE1/pMB1/pBR322/pUC origin of replication
