[The description below was written by a language model from this plasmid's Addgene catalogue record and pLannotate feature annotations shown in this document.]
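Description:
pT7-EGFP-C1-HsNot3_589-753_K is a 5,278-nt mammalian expression plasmid that produces a C-terminal fragment of human CNOT3 (NOT3), residues 589–753, fused to the C-terminus of EGFP. The catalogue lists the backbone as unknown, but the name and feature layout match an EGFP-C1-type vector with an added T7 promoter. The CMV immediate-early enhancer and promoter drive transcription in mammalian cells. A bacteriophage T7 promoter sits just upstream of the EGFP coding sequence and could in principle support transcription by T7 RNA polymerase. EGFP is followed by residual multiple cloning site sequence acting as a linker, then the CNOT3 fragment, and the transcript is terminated by the SV40 polyadenylation signal. Several short annotated fragments (HIV-1 LTR, SV40 large T antigen, ble, bGH poly(A)) are most likely partial sequence matches to backbone regions rather than functional elements.

The plasmid is maintained in E. coli at high copy through a ColE1/pUC-type origin and also carries an f1 origin for single-stranded DNA production. A single NeoR/KanR cassette (Tn5 aminoglycoside phosphotransferase) serves both hosts. A bacterial bla-type promoter gives kanamycin resistance in bacteria, while the SV40 enhancer/early promoter and HSV TK polyadenylation signal allow G418 selection in mammalian cells.

CNOT3 is a subunit of the CCR4-NOT deadenylase complex, and the construct comes from a study of the structure and assembly of the complex's NOT module. The GFP-tagged fragment would suit expression in human cells for detecting or isolating the protein through the tag, for example to test interactions with other subunits, although the record states only mammalian expression as its purpose. The depositor notes that the ORF derives from an NCBI reference transcript and that the supplied sequence may be theoretical.
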