Addgene plasmid #146803: pT7-EGFP-C1-HsNot3_589-753_K
Purpose: Mammalian Expression of HsNot3_589-753
Depositing lab: Elisa Izaurralde. Depositing organization: Max Planck Institute for Developmental Biology. Publication: Structure and assembly of the NOT module of the human CCR4-NOT complex. Boland A, Chen Y, Raisch T, Jonas S, Kuzuoglu-Ozturk D, Wohlbold L, Weichenrieder O, Izaurralde E. Nat Struct Mol Biol. 2013 Nov;20(11):1289-97. doi: 10.1038/nsmb.2681. Epub 2013 Oct 13. PubMed 24121232.
Backbone
  Vector backbone: Unknown
  Vector type: Mammalian Expression
Growth in bacteria
  Bacterial resistance: Kanamycin, 50 μg/mL
  Growth temperature: 37°C
  Growth strain: DH5alpha
  Copy number: High Copy
Gene/Insert
  Gene/Insert name: HsNot3_589-753 (alt name: CNOT3)
  Species: H. sapiens (human)
  Entrez Gene: CNOT3 (a.k.a. IDDSADF, LENG2, NOT3, NOT3H)
  Cloning method: Unknown
Terms and licenses: Academic/Nonprofit Terms; Industry Terms: Not Available to Industry
Depositor comments: ORF extracted from NCBI: NM_014516.2 Plasmids from this collection were made available to the research community and donated after the lab closed. Please note that the sequence provided by the depositing laboratory may be theoretical/predicted or based on Sanger sequencing results. There may be discrepancies between sequencing results obtained by Addgene and the depositor sequence. If an Addgene verified sequence is not available, please contact before placing your order to request that our lab fully sequence the plasmid.
How to cite: pT7-EGFP-C1-HsNot3_589-753_K was a gift from Elisa Izaurralde (Addgene plasmid # 146803 ; http://n2t.net/addgene:146803 ; RRID:Addgene_146803)
